>Addgene plasmid #199032 | pGLDO_1 [α-sfYFP-β] | addgene full sequence | sequence record 397966 | Addgene NGS Result
TCCAAGCTGGGCTGTGTGCACGAACCCCCCGTTCAGCCCGACCGCTGCGCCTTATCCGGTAACTATCGTC
TTGAGTCCAACCCGGTAAGACACGACTTATCGCCACTGGCAGCAGCCACTGGTAACAGGATTAGCAGAGC
GAGGTATGTAGGCGGTGCTACAGAGTTCTTGAAGTGGTGGCCTAACTACGGCTACACTAGAAGAACAGTA
TTTGGTATCTGCGCTCTGCTGAAGCCAGTTACCTTCGGAAAAAGAGTTGGTAGCTCTTGATCCGGCAAAC
AAACCACCGCTGGTAGCGGTGGTTTTTTTGTTTGCAAGCAGCAGATTACGCGCAGAAAAAAAGGATCTCA
AGAAGATCCTTTGATCTTTTCTACGGGGTCTGACGCTCTATTCAACAAAGCCGCCGTCCCGTCAAGTCAG
CGTAAATGGGTAGGGGGCTTCAAATCGTCCGCTCTGCCAGTGTTACAACCAATTAACAAATTCTGATTAG
AAAAACTCATCGAGCATCAAATGAAACTGCAATTTATTCATATCAGGATTATCAATACCATATTTTTGAA
AAAGCCGTTTCTGTAATGAAGGAGAAAACTCACCGAGGCAGTTCCATAGGATGGCAAGATCCTGGTATCG
GTCTGCGATTCCGACTCGTCCAACATCAATACAACCTATTAATTTCCCCTCGTCAAAAATAAGGTTATCA
AGTGAGAAATCACCATGAGTGACGACTGAATCCGGTGAGAATGGCAAAAGCTTATGCATTTCTTTCCAGA
CTTGTTCAACAGGCCAGCCATTACGCTCGTCATCAAAATCACTCGCATCAACCAAACCGTTATTCATTCG
TGATTGCGCCTGAGCGAGACGAAATACGCGATCGCTGTTAAAAGGACAATTACAAACAGGAATCGAATGC
AACCGGCGCAGGAACACTGCCAGCGCATCAACAATATTTTCACCTGAATCAGGATATTCTTCTAATACCT
GGAATGCTGTTTTCCCGGGGATCGCAGTGGTGAGTAACCATGCATCATCAGGAGTACGGATAAAATGCTT
GATGGTCGGAAGAGGCATAAATTCCGTCAGCCAGTTTAGTCTGACCATCTCATCTGTAACATCATTGGCA
ACGCTACCTTTGCCATGTTTCAGAAACAACTCTGGCGCATCGGGCTTCCCATACAATCGATAGATTGTCG
CACCTGATTGCCCGACATTATCGCGAGCCCATTTATACCCATATAAATCAGCATCCATGTTGGAATTTAA
TCGCGGCCTCGAGCAAGACGTTTCCCGTTGAATATGGCTCATAACACCCCTTGTATTACTGTTTATGTAA
GCAGACAGTTTTATTGTTCATGATGATATATTTTTATCTTGTGCAATGTAACATCAGAGATTTTGAGACA
CAACGTGGCTTTCCCCCGCCGCTCTAGAACTAGTGGATCCAAATAAAACGAAAGGCTCAGTCGAAAGACT
GGGCCTTTCGTTTTATCTGTTGTTTGTCGCATTATACGAGACGTCCAGGTTGGGATACCTGAAACAAAAC
CCATCGTACGGCCAAGGAAGTCTCCAATAACTGTGATCCACCACAAGCGCCAGGGTTTTCCCAGTCACGA
CGTTGTAAAACGACGGCCAGTCATGCATAATCCGCACGCATCTGGAATAAGGAAGTGCCATTCCGCCTGA
CCTGACGCTCTTCAATGTGAAGAGCTTCGAAAGTGAAACGTGATTTCATGCGTCATTTTGAACATTTTGT
AAATCTTATTTAATAATGTGTGCGGCAATTCACATTTAATTTATGAATGTTTTCTTAACATCGCGGCAAC
TCAAGAAACGGCAGGTTCGGATCTTAGCTACTAGAGAAAGAGGAGAAATACTAGATGCGTAAAGGCGAAG
AACTGTTCACTGGTGTCGTCCCTATTCTGGTGGAACTGGATGGTGATGTCAACGGTCATAAGTTTTCCGT
GCGTGGCGAGGGTGAAGGTGACGCAACTAATGGTAAACTGACGCTGAAGTTCATCTGTACTACTGGTAAA
CTGCCGGTACCTTGGCCGACTCTGGTAACGACGCTGACTTATGGTGTTCAGTGCTTTGCTCGTTATCCGG
ACCATATGAAGCAGCATGACTTCTTCAAGTCCGCCATGCCGGAAGGCTATGTGCAGGAACGCACGATTTC
CTTTAAGGATGACGGCACGTACAAAACGCGTGCGGAAGTGAAATTTGAAGGCGATACCCTGGTAAACCGC
ATTGAGCTGAAAGGCATTGACTTTAAAGAAGACGGCAATATCCTGGGCCATAAGCTGGAATACAATTTTA
ACAGCCACAATGTTTACATCACCGCCGATAAACAAAAAAATGGCATTAAAGCGAATTTTAAAATTCGCCA
CAACGTGGAGGATGGCAGCGTGCAGCTGGCTGATCACTACCAGCAAAACACTCCAATCGGTGATGGTCCT
GTTCTGCTGCCAGACAATCACTATCTGAGCTACCAAAGCGTTCTGTCTAAAGATCCGAACGAGAAACGCG
ATCATATGGTTCTGCTGGAGTTCGTAACCGCAGCGGGCATCACGCATGGTATGGATGAACTGTACAAATA
ATTCAGCCAAAAAACTTAAGACCGCCGGTCTTGTCCACTACCTTGCAGTAATGCGGTGGACAGGATCGGC
GGTTTTCTTTTCTCTTCTCAAGAAGCTCTTCAGCATGAAGAGCGCAAGGCTAGGTGGAGGCTCAGTGATG
ATAAGTCTGCGATGGTGGATGCATGTGTCATGGTCATAGCTGTTTCCTGTGTGAAATTGTTATCCGCTCA
GAGGGCACAATCCTATTCCGCGCTATCCGACAATCTCCAAGACATTAGGTGGAGTTCAGTTCGGCGTATG
GCATATGTCGCTGGAAAGAACATGTGAGCAAAAGGCCAGCAAAAGGCCAGGAACCGTAAAAAGGCCGCGT
TGCTGGCGTTTTTCCATAGGCTCCGCCCCCCTGACGAGCATCACAAAAATCGACGCTCAAGTCAGAGGTG
GCGAAACCCGACAGGACTATAAAGATACCAGGCGTTTCCCCCTGGAAGCTCCCTCGTGCGCTCTCCTGTT
CCGACCCTGCCGCTTACCGGATACCTGTCCGCCTTTCTCCCTTCGGGAAGCGTGGCGCTTTCTCATAGCT
CACGCTGTAGGTATCTCAGTTCGGTGTAGGTCGTTCGC
Features (pLannotate 1.2.2; 6 found; start..end, strand, type, name):
    487..1302    -  CDS            KanR: aminoglycoside phosphotransferase; aph(3')-Ia; confers resistance to kanamycin in bacteria or G418 (Geneticin®) in eukaryotes
   1418..1440    +  misc_feature   MCS (fragment): pBluescript multiple cloning site
   1440..1486    +  terminator     rrnB T1 terminator: transcription terminator T1 from the E. coli rrnB gene
   1588..1631    -  CDS            lacZα (fragment): LacZα fragment of β-galactosidase; lacZ fragment
   1875..2588    +  CDS            superfolder GFP: GFP variant that folds robustly even when fused to poorly folded proteins (Pédelacq et al., 2006)
   2951..351     -  rep_origin     ori (across the origin): high-copy-number ColE1/pMB1/pBR322/pUC origin of replication
