[The description below was written by a language model from this plasmid's Addgene catalogue record and pLannotate feature annotations shown in this document.]
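Description:
pGLDO_1 [α-sfYFP-β] is a small (about 3.2 kb) synthetic-biology plasmid described as a Level 1 vector carrying a methylated YFP dropout part, deposited as part of a toolkit for high-throughput identification of functional origins of replication in non-model bacteria. No named backbone is recorded. It replicates in E. coli from a high-copy ColE1/pUC-type origin and is selected with kanamycin through an aph(3')-Ia aminoglycoside phosphotransferase gene.

The payload is the α-sfYFP-β dropout cassette, a synthetic superfolder YFP expression unit; the automated annotation labels the open reading frame as superfolder GFP, which reflects the close similarity of the two variants. In hierarchical assembly systems of this kind, a fluorescent dropout serves as a visual placeholder: the α and β labels presumably denote the flanking assembly junctions, and when an incoming part or assembly replaces the cassette, correct clones lose fluorescence and can be told apart from unmodified vector. The record does not state the restriction enzymes, the overhangs, or the promoter driving sfYFP. A short lacZα fragment lies upstream of the reporter, and the depositor notes that glucose represses sfYFP expression, but the feature table annotates no promoter. A pBluescript MCS fragment and an rrnB T1 terminator sit upstream of the cassette, probably insulating it from read-through.

The "methylated" designation relates to the recorded propagation host, a DH10B strain expressing the M.XmnI methyltransferase, which implies that methylation of particular sites is part of the assembly design, though the mechanism is not explained. The depositor warns that unrepressed sfYFP expression can select for escape mutants.
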