Addgene plasmid #199032: pGLDO_1 [α-sfYFP-β]
Purpose: Level 1 plasmid, methylated YFP dropout
Depositing lab: Charlie Gilbert & Nili Ostrov & Cultivarium Tools. Depositing organization: Cultivarium, Convergent Research. Publication: A scalable framework for high-throughput identification of functional origins of replication in non-model bacteria. Gilbert C, Brumwell SL, Crits-Christoph A, Kang SC, Martin-Moldes Z, Alsharif W, Esmurria A, Nguyen M-A, Lee HH, Ostrov N. bioRxiv 2023.05.19.541510 10.1101/2023.05.19.541510.
Backbone
  Vector backbone: n/a
  Vector type: Synthetic Biology
Growth in bacteria
  Bacterial resistance: Kanamycin, 50 μg/mL
  Growth temperature: 37°C
  Growth strain: E. coli DH10B M.XmnI
  Growth instructions: Supplement LB growth medium with 2% glucose (w/v)
  Copy number: High Copy
Gene/Insert
  Gene/Insert name: α-sfYFP-β dropout part
  Species: Synthetic
  Cloning method: Unknown
Terms and licenses: Academic/Nonprofit Terms; Industry Terms: Not Available to Industry
Depositor comments: For standard propagation, supplement LB growth medium with 2% glucose (w/v) to repress sfYFP dropout expression, otherwise escape mutants may arise.
How to cite: pGLDO_1 [α-sfYFP-β] was a gift from Charlie Gilbert & Nili Ostrov & Cultivarium Tools (Addgene plasmid # 199032 ; http://n2t.net/addgene:199032 ; RRID:Addgene_199032)
